>Addgene plasmid #160422 | piGECI-NES-N1 | addgene full sequence | sequence record 315685 | Addgene NGS Result
GTGATGCGGTTTTGGCAGTACATCAATGGGCGTGGATAGCGGTTTGACTCACGGGGATTTCCAAGTCTCC
ACCCCATTGACGTCAATGGGAGTTTGTTTTGGCACCAAAATCAACGGGACTTTCCAAAATGTCGTAACAA
CTCCGCCCCATTGACGCAAATGGGCGGTAGGCGTGTACGGTGGGAGGTCTATATAAGCAGAGCTGGTTTA
GTGAACCGTCAGATCCGCTAGCGCCACCATGGCGGAAGGCTCCGTCGCCAGGCAGCCTGACCTCTTGACC
TGCGAACATGAAGAGATCCACCTCGCCGGCTCGATCCAGCCGCATGGCGCGCTTCTGGTCGTCAGCGAAC
ATGATCATCGCGTCATCCAGGCCAGCGCCAACGCCGCGGAATTTCTGAATCTCGGAAGCGTACTCGGCGT
TCCGCTCGCCGAGATCGACGGCGATCTGTTGATCAAGATCCTGCCGCATCTCGATCCCACCGCCGAAGGC
ATGCCGGTCGCGGTGCGCTGCCGGATCGGCAATCCCTCTACGGAGTACTGCGGTCTGATGCATCGGCCTC
CGGAAGGCGGGCTGATCATCGAACTCGAACGTGCCGGCCCGTCGATCGATCTGTCAGGCACGCTGGCGCC
GGCGCTGGAGCGGATCCGCACGGCGGGTTCACTGCGCGCGCTGTGCGATGACACCGTGCTGCTGTTTCAG
CAGTGCACCGGCTACGACCGGGTGATGGTGTATCGTTTCGATGAGCAAGGCCACGGCCTGGTATTCTCCG
AGTGCCATGTGCCTGGGCTCGAATCCTATTTCGGCAACCGCTATCCGTCGTCGACTGTCCCGCAGATGGC
GCGGCAGCTGTACGTGCGGCAGCGCGTCCGCGTGCTGGTCGACGTCACCTATCAGCCGGTGCCGCTGGAG
CCGCGGCTGTCGCCGCTGACCGGGCGCGATCTCGACATGTCGGGCTGCTTCCTGCGCTCGATGTCGCCGT
GCCATCTGCAGTTCCTGAAGGACATGGGCGTGCGCGCCACCCTGGCGGTGTCGCTGGTGGTCGGCGGCAA
GCTGTGGGGCCTGGTTGTCTGTCACCATTATCTGCCGCGCTTCATCCGTTTCGAGCTGCGGGCGATCTGC
AAACGGCTCGCCGAAAGGATCGCGACGCGGATCACCGCGCTTTACACCCATGACCAACTGACAGAAGAGC
AGATTGCAGAGTTCAAAGAAGCCTTCTCATTATTCGACAAGGATGGGGACGGCACCATCACCACAAAGGA
ACTTGGCACCGTTATGAGGTCGCTTGGACAAAACCCAACGGAAGCAGAATTGCAGGATATGATCAATGAA
GTCGATGCTGATGGCAATGGAACGATTTACTTTCCTGAATTTCTTACTATGATGGCTAGAAAAATGAAGG
ACACAGACAGCGAAGAGGAAATCCGAGAAGCATTCCGTGTTTTTGACAAGGATGGGAACGGCTACATCAG
CGCTGCTGAATTACGTCACGTCATGACAAACCTCGGGGAGAAGTTAACAGATGAAGAAGTTGATGAAATG
ATAAGGGAAGCAGATATCGATGGTGATGGCCAAGTAAACTATGAAGAGTTTGTACAAATGATGACAGCAA
AGGGGGGGGGTGGCGGAGGTGGCTCCAAGAGGCGCTGGAAGAAAAACTTCATTGCCGTCAGCGCTGCCAA
CCGGTTCAAGAAGATATCCAGCTCCGGGGCACTGGTAGTAACCTGCGACGATGAGCCGATCCATATCCCC
GGTGCCATCCAACCGCATGGACTGCTGCTCGCCCTCGCCGCCGACATGACGATCGTTGCCGGCAGCGACA
ACCTTCCCGAACTCACCGGACTGGCGATCGGCGCCCTGATCGGCCGCTCTGCGGCCGATGTCTTCGACTC
GGAGACGCACAACCGTCTGACGATCGCCTTGGCCGAGCCCGGGGCGGCCGTCGGAGCACCGATCACTGTC
GGCTTCACGATGCGAAAGGACGCAGGCTTCATCGGCTCCTGGCATCGCCATGATCAGCTCATCTTCCTCG
AGCTCGAGCCTCCCCAGCGGGACGTCGCCGAGCCGCAGGCGTTCTTCCGCCGCACCAACAGCGCCATCCG
CCGCCTGCAGGCCGCCGAAACCTTGGAAAGCGCCTGCGCCGCCGCGGCGCAAGAGGTGCGGAAGATTACC
GGCTTCGATCGGGTGATGATCTATCGCTTCGCCTCCGACTTCAGCGGGTCCGTGATCGCAGAGGATCGGT
GCGCCGAGGTCGAGTCAAAACTAGGCCTGCACTATCCTGCCTCATTCATCCCGGCGCAGGCCCGTCGGCT
CTATACCATCAACCCGGTACGGATCATTCCCGATATCAATTATCGGCCGGTGCCGGTCACCCCAGACCTC
AATCCGGTCACCGGGCGGCCGATTGATCTTAGCTTCGCCATCCTGCGCAGCGTCTCGCCCAACCATCTGG
AGTTCATGCGCAACATAGGCATGCACGGCACGATGTCGATCTCGATTTTGCGCGGCGAGCGACTGTGGGG
ATTGATCGTTTGCCATCACCGAACGCCGTACTACGTCGATCTCGATGGCCGCCAAGCCTGCAAGAGGCTC
GCCGAGAGGCTGGCCACTCAGATCGGCGTGATGGAAGAGGGAGGTGGAACCCTGCAGCTGCCTCCTCTGG
AACGCCTGACTCTGGATTGAGCGGCCGCGACTCTAGATCATAATCAGCCATACCACATTTGTAGAGGTTT
TACTTGCTTTAAAAAACCTCCCACACCTCCCCCTGAACCTGAAACATAAAATGAATGCAATTGTTGTTGT
TAACTTGTTTATTGCAGCTTATAATGGTTACAAATAAAGCAATAGCATCACAAATTTCACAAATAAAGCA
TTTTTTTCACTGCATTCTAGTTGTGGTTTGTCCAAACTCATCAATGTATCTTAAGGCGTAAATTGTAAGC
GTTAATATTTTGTTAAAATTCGCGTTAAATTTTTGTTAAATCAGCTCATTTTTTAACCAATAGGCCGAAA
TCGGCAAAATCCCTTATAAATCAAAAGAATAGACCGAGATAGGGT
[37 nt withheld, positions 3056-3092]
AAAGAACGTGGACTCCAACGTCAAAGG
[49 nt withheld, positions 3120-3168]
T
[91 nt withheld, positions 3170-3260]
G
[124 nt withheld, positions 3262-3385]
CAGGTGGCACTTTTCGGGGAAATGTGCGCGGAACCCCTATTTGTTTATTTTTCTAAATACATTCAAATAT
GTATCCGCTCATGAGACAATAACCCTGATAAATGCTTCAATAATATTGAAAAAGGAAGAGTCCTGAGGCG
GAAAGAACCAGCTGTGGAATGTGTGTCAGTTAGGGTGTGGAAAGTCCCCAGGCTCCCCAGCAGGCAGAAG
TATGCAAAGCATGCATCTCAATTAGTCAGCAACCAGGTGTGGAAAGTCCCCAGGCTCCCCAGCAGGCAGA
AGTATGCAAAGCATGCATCTCAATTAGTCAGCAACCATAGTCCCGCCCCTAACTCCGCCCATCCCGCCCC
TAACTCCGCCCAGTTCCGCCCATTCTCCGCCCCATGGCTGACTAATTTTTTTTATTTATGCAGAGGCCGA
GGCCGCCTCGGCCTCTGAGCTATTCCAGAAGTAGTGAGGAGGCTTTTTTGGAGGCCTAGGCTTTTGCAAA
GATCGATCAAGAGACAGGATGAGGATCGTTTCGCATGATTGAACAAGATGGATTGCACGCAGGTTCTCCG
GCCGCTTGGGTGGAGAGGCTATTCGGCTATGACTGGGCACAACAGACAATCGGCTGCTCTGATGCCGCCG
TGTTCCGGCTGTCAGCGCAGGGGCGCCCGGTTCTTTTTGTCAAGACCGACCTGTCCGGTGCCCTGAATGA
ACTGCAAGACGAGGCAGCGCGGCTATCGTGGCTGGCCACGACGGGCGTTCCTTGCGCAGCTGTGCTCGAC
GTTGTCACTGAAGCGGGAAGGGACTGGCTGCTATTGGGCGAAGTGCCGGGGCAGGATCTCCTGTCATCTC
ACCTTGCTCCTGCCGAGAAAGTATCCATCATGGCTGATGCAATGCGGCGGCTGCATACGCTTGATCCGGC
TACCTGCCCATTCGACCACCAAGCGAAACATCGCATCGAGCGAGCACGTACTCGGATGGAAGCCGGTCTT
GTCGATCAGGATGATCTGGACGAAGAGCATCAGGGGCTCGCGCCAGCCGAACTGTTCGCCAGGCTCAAGG
CGAGCATGCCCGACGGCGAGGATCTCGTCGTGACCCATGGCGATGCCTGCTTGCCGAATATCATGGTGGA
AAATGGCCGCTTTTCTGGATTCATCGACTGTGGCCGGCTGGGTGTGGCGGACCGCTATCAGGACATAGCG
TTGGCTACCCGTGATATTGCTGAAGAGCTTGGCGGCGAATGGGCTGACCGCTTCCTCGTGCTTTACGGTA
TCGCCGCTCCCGATTCGCAGCGCATCGCCTTCTATCGCCTTCTTGACGAGTTCTTCTGAGCGGGACTCTG
GGGTTCGAAATGACCGACCAAGCGACGCCCAACCTGCCATCACGAGATTTCGATTCCACCGCCGCCTTCT
ATGAAAGGTTGGGCTTCGGAATCGTTTTCCGGGACGCCGGCTGGATGATCCTCCAGCGCGGGGATCTCAT
GCTGGAGTTCTTCGCCCACCCTAGGGGGAGGCTAACTGAAACACGGAAGGAGACAATACCGGAAGGAACC
CGCGCTATGACGGCAATAAAAAGACAGAATAAAACGCACGGTGTTGGGTCGTTTGTTCATAAACGCGGGG
TTCGGTCCCAGGGCTGGCACTCTGTCGATACCCCACCGAGACCCCATTGGGGCCAATACGCCCGCGTTTC
TTCCTTTTCCCCACCCCACCCCCCAAGTTCGGGTGAAGGCCCAGGGCTCGCAGCCAACGTCGGGGCGGCA
GGCCCTGCCATAGCCTCAGGTTACTCATATATACTTTAGATTGATTTAAAACTTCATTTTTAATTTAAAA
GGATCTAGGTGAAGATCCTTTTTGATAATCTCATGACCAAAATCCCTTAACGTGAGTTTTCGTTCCACTG
AGCGTCAGACCCCGTAGAAAAGATCAAAGGATCTTCTTGAGATCCTTTTTTTCTGCGCGTAATCTGCTGC
TTGCAAACAAAAAAACCACCGCTACCAGCGGTGGTTTGTTTGCCGGATCAAGAGCTACCAACTCTTTTTC
CGAAGGTAACTGGCTTCAGCAGAGCGCAGATACCAAATACTGTTCTTCTAGTGTAGCCGTAGTTAGGCCA
CCACTTCAAGAACTCTGTAGCACCGCCTACATACCTCGCTCTGCTAATCCTGTTACCAGTGGCTGCTGCC
AGTGGCGATAAGTCGTGTCTTACCGGGTTGGACTCAAGACGATAGTTACCGGATAAGGCGCAGCGGTCGG
GCTGAACGGGGGGTTCGTGCACACAGCCCAGCTTGGAGCGAACGACCTACACCGAACTGAGATACCTACA
GCGTGAGCTATGAGAAAGCGCCACGCTTCCCGAAGGGAGAAAGGCGGACAGGTATCCGGTAAGCGGCAGG
GTCGGAACAGGAGAGCGCACGAGGGAGCTTCCAGGGGGAAACGCCTGGTATCTTTATAGTCCTGTCGGGT
TTCGCCACCTCTGACTTGAGCGTCGATTTTTGTGATGCTCGTCAGGGGGGCGGAGCCTATGGAAAAACGC
CAGCAACGCGGCCTTTTTACGGTTCCTGGCCTTTTGCTGGCCTTTTGCTCACATGTTCTTTCCTGCGTTA
TCCCCTGATTCTGTGGATAACCGTATTACCGCCATGCATTAGTTATTAATAGTAATCAATTACGGGGTCA
TTAGTTCATAGCCCATATATGGAGTTCCGCGTTACATAACTTACGGTAAATGGCCCGCCTGGCTGACCGC
CCAACGACCCCCGCCCATTGACGTCAATAATGACGTATGTTCCCATAGTAACGCCAATAGGGACTTTCCA
TTGACGTCAATGGGTGGAGTATTTACGGTAAACTGCCCACTTGGCAGTACATCAAGTGTATCATATGCCA
AGTACGCCCCCTATTGACGTCAATGACGGTAAATGGCCCGCCTGGCATTATGCCCAGTACATGACCTTAT
GGGACTTTCCTACTTGGCAGTACATCTACGTATTAGTCATCGCTATTACCATG
Features (pLannotate 1.2.2; 16 found; start..end, strand, type, name):
      1..204     +  promoter       CMV promoter: human cytomegalovirus (CMV) immediate early promoter
    239..1162    +  CDS            emiRFP670: emiRFP670 is a basic (constitutively fluorescent) near ir fluorescent protein published in 2020, derived from Rhodopseudomonas palustris. It has low acid sensitivity. It requires the cofactor biliverdin for fluorescence.
   1172..1612    +  CDS            CALM_PYUSP: Experimental evidence at protein level: Swiss-Prot protein existence level 1. Calmodulin mediates the control of a large number of enzymes, ion channels and other proteins by Ca(2+). Among the enzymes to be stimulated by the calmodulin-Ca(2+) complex are a number of protein kinases and phosphatases. From Pyuridae sp. (Sea squirt).
   1637..1714    +  CDS            MYLK2 (fragment): MYLK2_HUMAN - Experimental evidence at protein level: Swiss-Prot protein existence level 1. Implicated in the level of global muscle contraction and cardiac function. Phosphorylates a specific serine in the N-terminus of a myosin light chain. From Homo sapiens (Human).
   1721..2629    +  CDS            miRFP720: miRFP720 is a basic (constitutively fluorescent) near ir fluorescent protein published in 2018, derived from Rhodopseudomonas palustris. It has low acid sensitivity. It requires the cofactor biliverdin for fluorescence.
   2696..2779    +  CDS            large T antigen (fragment): large T antigen from SV40 (simian virus 40)
   2802..2923    +  polyA_signal   SV40 poly(A) signal: SV40 polyadenylation signal
   2957..3385    -  rep_origin     f1 ori (sequence partly withheld): f1 bacteriophage origin of replication; arrow indicates direction of (+) strand synthesis
   3412..3516    +  promoter       AmpR promoter: bla
   3518..3875    +  promoter       SV40 promoter: SV40 enhancer and early promoter
   3910..4704    +  CDS            NeoR/KanR: aminoglycoside phosphotransferase from Tn5; aph(3')-II (or nptII); confers resistance to neomycin, kanamycin, and G418 (Geneticin®)
   4725..4877    +  CDS            ble (fragment): BLE_KLEPN - Experimental evidence at protein level: Swiss-Prot protein existence level 1. Binding protein with a strong affinity to the bleomycin family of antibiotics. Binds to CL990; an antimitotic-antibiotic compound. From Klebsiella pneumoniae.
   4936..4983    +  polyA_signal   HSV TK poly(A) signal: herpes simplex virus thymidine kinase polyadenylation signal (Cole and Stacy, 1985)
   5074..5090    -  polyA_signal   bGH poly(A) signal (fragment): bovine growth hormone polyadenylation signal
   5312..5900    +  rep_origin     ori: high-copy-number ColE1/pMB1/pBR322/pUC origin of replication
   6075..6378    +  enhancer       CMV enhancer: human cytomegalovirus immediate early enhancer
