[The description below was written by a language model from this plasmid's Addgene catalogue record and pLannotate feature annotations shown in this document.]
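Description:
piGECI-NES-N1 is a 6,378 bp mammalian expression plasmid built on a pN1-type backbone that drives a near-infrared genetically encoded calcium indicator, iGECI, carrying a nuclear export signal. It is maintained in bacteria at high copy from a ColE1/pUC-type origin and selected with kanamycin. The single NeoR/KanR (Tn5 aminoglycoside phosphotransferase) gene sits behind tandem bacterial (AmpR/bla) and SV40 early promoters and is followed by an HSV TK polyadenylation signal, so the same marker can also confer G418 resistance in mammalian cells. An f1 origin is present as well. Short annotated fragments of a ble gene and a bGH poly(A) signal appear to be backbone remnants or partial matches rather than functional parts.

The synthetic 2,439 bp insert, cloned between NheI and NotI, is expressed from the CMV enhancer/promoter (which spans the numbering origin of the circular sequence) and terminated by an SV40 poly(A) signal. The annotated reading frame runs emiRFP670, calmodulin, a short myosin light chain kinase fragment, and miRFP720. This is the layout of a FRET-type sensor: two biliverdin-dependent near-infrared fluorescent proteins derived from Rhodopseudomonas palustris flank a calcium-sensing module, in which Ca2+-bound calmodulin would bind the kinase-derived peptide and change the distance or orientation between the two fluorophores. The nuclear export signal is not annotated separately; given the name, it presumably lies in the short unannotated stretch after miRFP720. It is intended to keep the indicator out of the nucleus. The small "large T antigen" fragment upstream of the poly(A) signal is most likely part of the SV40 terminator region. The construct is used for transient or G418-selected expression of the sensor for near-infrared calcium imaging in mammalian cells.
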