Addgene plasmid #160422: piGECI-NES-N1
Purpose: Expression of a near-infrared genetically encoded calcium indicator iGECI with a nuclear export signal sequence
Depositing lab: Vladislav Verkhusha. Depositing organization: Albert Einstein College of Medicine. Publication: A near-infrared genetically encoded calcium indicator for in vivo imaging. Shemetov AA, Monakhov MV, Zhang Q, Canton-Josh JE, Kumar M, Chen M, Matlashov ME, Li X, Yang W, Nie L, Shcherbakova DM, Kozorovitskiy Y, Yao J, Ji N, Verkhusha VV. Nat Biotechnol. 2021 Mar;39(3):368-377. doi: 10.1038/s41587-020-0710-1. Epub 2020 Oct 26. PubMed 33106681.
Backbone
  Vector backbone: pN1
  Backbone size w/o insert (bp): 3939
  Total vector size (bp): 6378
  Vector type: Mammalian Expression
Growth in bacteria
  Bacterial resistance: Kanamycin, 50 μg/mL
  Growth temperature: 37°C
  Growth strain: NEB Stable
  Copy number: High Copy
Gene/Insert
  Gene/Insert name: iGECI-NES
  Species: Synthetic
  Insert size (bp): 2439
  Promoter: CMV
  Cloning method: Restriction Enzyme; 5′ cloning site NheI (not destroyed); 3′ cloning site NotI (not destroyed)
  Sequencing primers: 5′ agagctggtttagtgaac; 3′ gtggtatggctgattatg
Terms and licenses: Academic/Nonprofit Terms; Industry Terms: Not Available to Industry
How to cite: piGECI-NES-N1 was a gift from Vladislav Verkhusha (Addgene plasmid # 160422 ; http://n2t.net/addgene:160422 ; RRID:Addgene_160422)
